>Addgene plasmid #73391 | p3×FLAG-CMV-14-LanCL2 | addgene full sequence | sequence record 208711 | Addgene NGS Result
GACATTGATTATTGACTAGTTATTAATAGTAATCAATTACGGGGTCATTAGTTCATAGCCCATATATGGA
GTTCCGCGTTACATAACTTACGGTAAATGGCCCGCCTGGCTGACCGCCCAACGACCCCCGCCCATTGACG
TCAATAATGACGTATGTTCCCATAGTAACGCCAATAGGGACTTTCCATTGACGTCAATGGGTGGAGTATT
TACGGTAAACTGCCCACTTGGCAGTACATCAAGTGTATCATATGCCAAGTCCGCCCCCTATTGACGTCAA
TGACGGTAAATGGCCCGCCTGGCATTATGCCCAGTACATGACCTTACGGGACTTTCCTACTTGGCAGTAC
ATCTACGTATTAGTCATCGCTATTACCATGGTGATGCGGTTTTGGCAGTACACCAATGGGCGTGGATAGC
GGTTTGACTCACGGGGATTTCCAAGTCTCCACCCCATTGACGTCAATGGGAGTTTGTTTTGGCACCAAAA
TCAACGGGACTTTCCAAAATGTCGTAATAACCCCGCCCCGTTGACGCAAATGGGCGGTAGGCGTGTACGG
TGGGAGGTCTATATAAGCAGAGCTCGTTTAGTGAACCGTCAGAATTAAGCTTATGGGCGAGACCATGTCA
AAGAGGCTGAAGCTCCACCTGGGAGGGGAGGCAGAAATGGAGGAACGGGCGTTCGTCAACCCCTTCCCGG
ACTACGAGGCCGCCGCCGGGGCGCTGCTCGCCTCCGGAGCGGCCGAAGAGACAGGCTGTGTTCGTCCCCC
GGCCACCCCGGATGAGCCCGGCCTCCCTTTTCATCAGGACGGGAAGATCATTCATAATTTCATAAGACGG
ATCCAGACCAAAATTAAAGATCTTCTGCAGCAAATGGAAGAAGGGCTGAAGACAGCTGATCCCCATGACT
GCTCTGCTTATACTGGCTGGACAGGCATAGCCCTTTTGTACCTGCAGTTGTACCGGGTCACATGTGACCA
AACCTACCTGCTCCGATCCCTGGATTACGTAAAAAGAACACTTCGGAATCTGAATGGCCGCAGGGTCACC
TTCCTCTGTGGGGATGCTGGCCCCCTGGCTGTTGGAGCTGTGATTTATCACAAACTCAGAAGTGACTGTG
AGTCCCAGGAATGTGTCACAAAACTTTTGCAGCTCCAGAGATCGGTTGTCTGCCAAGAATCAGACCTTCC
TGATGAGCTGCTTTATGGACGGGCAGGTTATCTGTATGCCTTACTGTACCTGAACACAGAGATAGGTCCA
GGCACCGTGTGTGAGTCAGCTATTAAAGAGGTAGTCAATGCTATTATTGAATCGGGTAAGACTTTGTCAA
GGGAAGAAAGAAAAACGGAGCGCTGCCCGCTGTTGTACCAGTGGCACCGGAAGCAGTACGTTGGAGCAGC
CCATGGCATGGCTGGAATTTACTATATGTTAATGCAGCCGGCAGCAAAAGTGGACCAAGAAACCTTGACA
GAAATGGTGAAACCCAGTATTGATTATGTGCGCCACAAAAAATTCCGATCTGGGAATTACCCATCATCAT
TAAGCAATGAAACAGACCGGCTGGTGCACTGGTGCCACGGCGCCCCGGGGGTCATCCACATGCTCATGCA
GGCGTACAAGGTCTTTAAGGAGGAGAAGTACTTGAAAGAGGCCATGGAGTGTAGCGATGTGATTTGGCAG
CGAGGTTTGCTGCGGAAGGGCTACGGGATATGCCATGGGACTGCTGGCAACGGCTATTCCTTCCTGTCCC
TTTACCGTCTCACGCAGGATAAGAAGTACCTCTACCGAGCTTGCAAGTTTGCAGAGTGGTGTCTAGATTA
CGGAGCACACGGGTGCCGCATTCCTGACAGACCCTATTCGCTCTTTGAAGGCATGGCTGGCGCTATTCAC
TTTCTCTCTGATGTCCTGGGACCAGAGACATCACGGTTTCCAGCATTTGAACTTGACTCTTCGAAGAGGG
ATTCGGTACCAGTCGACTCTAGAGGATCCCGGGCTGACTACAAAGACCATGACGGTGATTATAAAGATCA
TGACATCGACTACAAGGATGACGATGACAAGTAGTGATCCCGGGTGGCATCCCTGTGACCCCTCCCCAGT
GCCTCTCCTGGCCCTGGAAGTTGCCACTCCAGTGCCCACCAGCCTTGTCCTAATAAAATTAAGTTGCATC
ATTTTGTCTGACTAGGTGTCCTTCTATAATATTATGGGGTGGAGGGGGGTGGTATGGAGCAAGGGGCAAG
TTGGGAAGACAACCTGTAGGGCCTGCGGGGTCTATTGGGAACCAAGCTGGAGTGCAGTGGCACAATCTTG
GCTCACTGCAATCTCCGCCTCCTGGGTTCAAGCGATTCTCCTGCCTCAGCCTCCCGAGTTGTTGGGATTC
CAGGCATGCATGACCAGGCTCAGCTAATTTTTGTTTTTTTGGTAGAGACGGGGTTTCACCATATTGGCCA
GGCTGGTCTCCAACTCCTAATCTCAGGTGATCTACCCACCTTGGCCTCCCAAATTGCTGGGATTACAGGC
GTGAACCACTGCTCCCTTCCCTGTCCTTCTGATTTTAAAATAACTATACCAGCAGGAGGACGTCCAGACA
CAGCATAGGCTACCTGGCCATGCCCAACCGGTGGGACATTTGAGTTGCTTGCTTGGCACTGTCCTCTCAT
GCGTTGGGTCCACTCAGTAGATGCCTGTTGAATTGGGTACGCGGCCAGCTTGGCTGTGGAATGTGTGTCA
GTTAGGGTGTGGAAAGTCCCCAGGCTCCCCAGCAGGCAGAAGTATGCAAAGCATGCATCTCAATTAGTCA
GCAACCAGGTGTGGAAAGTCCCCAGGCTCCCCAGCAGGCAGAAGTATGCAAAGCATGCATCTCAATTAGT
CAGCAACCATAGTCCCGCCCCTAACTCCGCCCATCCCGCCCCTAACTCCGCCCAGTTCCGCCCATTCTCC
GCCCCATGGCTGACTAATTTTTTTTATTTATGCAGAGGCCGAGGCCGCCTCGGCCTCTGAGCTATTCCAG
AAGTAGTGAGGAGGCTTTTTTGGAGGAATTGATCAGCTTGGGATCTGATCAAGAGACAGGATGAGGATCG
TTTCGCATGATTGAACAAGATGGATTGCACGCAGGTTCTCCGGCCGCTTGGGTGGAGAGGCTATTCGGCT
ATGACTGGGCACAACAGACAATCGGCTGCTCTGATGCCGCCGTGTTCCGGCTGTCAGCGCAGGGGCGCCC
GGTTCTTTTTGTCAAGACCGACCTGTCCGGTGCCCTGAATGAACTGCAGGACGAGGCAGCGCGGCTATCG
TGGCTGGCCACGACGGGCGTTCCTTGCGCAGCTGTGCTCGACGTTGTCACTGAAGCGGGAAGGGACTGGC
TGCTATTGGGCGAAGTGCCGGGGCAGGATCTCCTGTCATCTCACCTTGCTCCTGCCGAGAAAGTATCCAT
CATGGCTGATGCAATGCGGCGGCTGCATACGCTTGATCCGGCTACCTGCCCATTCGACCACCAAGCGAAA
CATCGCATCGAGCGAGCACGTACTCGGATGGAAGCCGGTCTTGTCGATCAGGATGATCTGGACGAAGAGC
ATCAGGGGCTCGCGCCAGCCGAACTGTTCGCCAGGCTCAAGGCGCGCATGCCCGACGGCGAGGATCTCGT
CGTGACCCATGGCGATGCCTGCTTGCCGAATATCATGGTGGAAAATGGCCGCTTTTCTGGATTCATCGAC
TGTGGCCGGCTGGGTGTGGCGGACCGCTATCAGGACATAGCGTTGGCTACCCGTGATATTGCTGAAGAGC
TTGGCGGCGAATGGGCTGACCGCTTCCTCGTGCTTTACGGTATCGCCGCTCCCGATTCGCAGCGCATCGC
CTTCTATCGCCTTCTTGACGAGTTCTTCTGAGCGGGACTCTGGGGTTCGAAATGACCGACCAAGCGACGC
CCAACCTGCCATCACGAGATTTCGATTCCACCGCCGCCTTCTATGAAAGGTTGGGCTTCGGAATCGTTTT
CCGGGACGCCGGCTGGATGATCCTCCAGCGCGGGGATCTCATGCTGGAGTTCTTCGCCCACCCCGGGCTC
GATCCCCTCGCGAGTTGGTTCAGCTGCTGCCTGAGGCTGGACGACCTCGCGGAGTTCTACCGGCAGTGCA
AATCCGTCGGCATCCAGGAAACCAGCAGCGGCTATCCGCGCATCCATGCCCCCGAACTGCAGGAGTGGGG
AGGCACGATGGCCGCTTTGGTCGACCCGGACGGGACGCTCCTGCGCCTGATACAGAACGAATTGCTTGCA
GGCATCTCATGAGTGTGTCTTCCCGTTTTCCGCCTGAGGTCACTGCGTGGATGGAGCGCTGGCGCCTGCT
GCGCGACGGCGAGCTGCTCACCACCCACTCGCCAAGCTGGAACCGTAAAAAGGCCGCGTTGCTGGCGTTT
TTCCATAGGCTCCGCCGATCATAATCAGCCATACCACATTTGTAGAGGTTTTACTTGCTTTAAAAAACCT
CCCACACCTCCCCCTGAACCTGAAACATAAAATGAATGCAATTGTTGTTGTTAACTTGTTTATTGCAGCT
TATAATGGTTACAAATAAAGCAATAGCATCACAAATTTCACAAATAAAGCATTTTTTTCACTGCATTCTA
GTTGTGGTTTGTCCAAACTCATCAATGTATCTTATCATGTCTGGATCAATTCCCTATAGTGAGTCGTATT
AAATTCGTAATCATGTCATAGCTGTTTCCTGTGTGAAATTGTTATCCGCTCACAATTCCACACAACATAC
GAGCCGGAAGCATAAAGTGTAAAGCCTGGGGTGCCTAATGAGTGAGCTAACTCACATTAATTGCGTTGCG
CTCACTGCCCGCTTTCCAGTCGGGAAACCTGTCGTGCCAGCTGCATTAATGAATCGGCCAACGCGCGGGG
AGAGGCGGTTTGCGTATTGGGCGCTCTTCCGCTTCCTCGCTCACTGACTCGCTGCGCTCGGTCGTTCGGC
TGCGGCGAGCGGTATCAGCTCACTCAAAGGCGGTAATACGGTTATCCACAGAATCAGGGGATAACGCAGG
AAAGAACATGTGAGCAAAAGGCCAGCAAAAGGCCAGGAACCGTAAAAAGGCCGCGTTGCTGGCGTTTTTC
CATAGGCTCCGCCCCCCTGACGAGCATCACAAAAATCGACGCTCAAGTCAGAGGTGGCGAAACCCGACAG
GACTATAAAGATACCAGGCGTTTCCCCCTGGAAGCTCCCTCGTGCGCTCTCCTGTTCCGACCCTGCCGCT
TACCGGATACCTGTCCGCCTTTCTCCCTTCGGGAAGCGTGGCGCTTTCTCATAGCTCACGCTGTAGGTAT
CTCAGTTCGGTGTAGGTCGTTCGCTCCAAGCTGGGCTGTGTGCACGAACCCCCCGTTCAGCCCGACCGCT
GCGCCTTATCCGGTAACTATCGTCTTGAGTCCAACCCGGTAAGACACGACTTATCGCCACTGGCAGCAGC
CACTGGTAACAGGATTAGCAGAGCGAGGTATGTAGGCGGTGCTACAGAGTTCTTGAAGTGGTGGCCTAAC
TACGGCTACACTAGAAGAACAGTATTTGGTATCTGCGCTCTGCTGAAGCCAGTTACCTTCGGAAAAAGAG
TTGGTAGCTCTTGATCCGGCAAACAAACCACCGCTGGTAGCGGTGGTTTTTTTGTTTGCAAGCAGCAGAT
TACGCGCAGAAAAAAAGGATCTCAAGAAGATCCTTTGATCTTTTCTACGGGGTCTGACGCTCAGTGGAAC
GAAAACTCACGTTAAGGGATTTTGGTCATGAGATTATCAAAAAGGATCTTCACCTAGATCCTTTTAAATT
AAAAATGAAGTTTTAAATCAATCTAAAGTATATATGAGTAAACTTGGTCTGACAGTTACCAATGCTTAAT
CAGTGAGGCACCTATCTCAGCGATCTGTCTATTTCGTTCATCCATAGTTGCCTGACTCCCCGTCGTGTAG
ATAACTACGATACGGGAGGGCTTACCATCTGGCCCCAGTGCTGCAATGATACCGCGAGACCCACGCTCAC
CGGCTCCAGATTTATCAGCAATAAACCAGCCAGCCGGAAGGGCCGAGCGCAGAAGTGGTCCTGCAACTTT
ATCCGCCTCCATCCAGTCTATTAATTGTTGCCGGGAAGCTAGAGTAAGTAGTTCGCCAGTTAATAGTTTG
CGCAACGTTGTTGCCATTGCTACAGGCATCGTGGTGTCACGCTCGTCGTTTGGTATGGCTTCATTCAGCT
CCGGTTCCCAACGATCAAGGCGAGTTACATGATCCCCCATGTTGTGCAAAAAAGCGGTTAGCTCCTTCGG
TCCTCCGATCGTTGTCAGAAGTAAGTTGGCCGCAGTGTTATCACTCATGGTTATGGCAGCACTGCATAAT
TCTCTTACTGTCATGCCATCCGTAAGATGCTTTTCTGTGACTGGTGAGTACTCAACCAAGTCATTCTGAG
AATAGTGTATGCGGCGACCGAGTTGCTCTTGCCCGGCGTCAATACGGGATAATACCGCGCCACATAGCAG
AACTTTAAAAGTGCTCATCATTGGAAAACGTTCTTCGGGGCGAAAACTCTCAAGGATCTTACCGCTGTTG
AGATCCAGTTCGATGTAACCCACTCGTGCACCCAACTGATCTTCAGCATCTTTTACTTTCACCAGCGTTT
CTGGGTGAGCAAAAACAGGAAGGCAAAATGCCGCAAAAAAGGGAATAAGGGCGACACGGAAATGTTGAAT
ACTCATACTCTTCCTTTTTCAATATTATTGAAGCATTTATCAGGGTTATTGTCTCATGAGCGGATACATA
TTTGAATGTATTTAGAAAAATAAACAAATAGGGGTTCCGCGCACATTTCCCCGAAAAGTGCCACCTG
[124 nt withheld, positions 6858-6981]
C
[91 nt withheld, positions 6983-7073]
A
[49 nt withheld, positions 7075-7123]
CCTTTGACGTTGGAGTCCACGTTCTTT
[37 nt withheld, positions 7151-7187]
ACCCTATCTCGGTCTATTCTTTTGATTTATAAGGGATTTTGCCGATTTCGGCCTATTGGTTAAAAAATGA
GCTGATTTAACAAAAATTTAACGCGAATTTTAACAAAATATTAACGCTTACAATTTCCATTCGCCATTCA
GGCTGCGCAACTGTTGGGAAGGGCGATCGGTGCGGGCCTCTTCGCTATTACGCCAGCTGGCGAAAGGGGG
ATGTGCTGCAAGGCGATTAAGTTGGGTAACGCCAGGGTTTTCCCAGTCACGACGTTGTAAAACGACGGCC
AGTGCCAAGCTGATCTATACATTGAATCAATATTGGCAATTAGCCATATTAGTCATTGGTTATATAGCAT
AAATCAATATTGGCTATTGGCCATTGCATACGTTGTATCTATATCATAATATGTACATTTATATTGGCTC
ATGTCCAATATGACCGCCATGTT
Features (pLannotate 1.2.2; 23 found; start..end, strand, type, name):
      1..380     +  enhancer       CMV enhancer: human cytomegalovirus immediate early enhancer
    382..581     +  promoter       CMV promoter: human cytomegalovirus (CMV) immediate early promoter
    613..1962    +  CDS            LANCL2: LANC2_HUMAN - Also known as GPR69B, TASP. Experimental evidence at protein level: Swiss-Prot protein existence level 1. Necessary for abscisic acid (ABA) binding on the cell membrane and activation of the ABA signaling pathway in granulocytes. From Homo sapiens (Human).
   1972..1990    -  misc_feature   MCS (fragment): pUC18/19 multiple cloning site
   1996..2061    +  CDS            3xFLAG: three tandem FLAG® epitope tags, followed by an enterokinase cleavage site
   2072..2694    +  polyA_signal   hGH poly(A) signal: human growth hormone polyadenylation signal
   2736..3033    +  promoter       SV40 promoter: SV40 enhancer and early promoter
   3087..3878    +  CDS            neo: KKA2_KLEPN - Also known as kan, nptII. Experimental evidence at protein level: Swiss-Prot protein existence level 1. Resistance to kanamycin, neomycin, paromomycin, ribostamycin, butirosin and gentamicin B. From Klebsiella pneumoniae.
   3902..4279    +  CDS            ble: BLE_KLEPN - Experimental evidence at protein level: Swiss-Prot protein existence level 1. Binding protein with a strong affinity to the bleomycin family of antibiotics. Binds to CL990; an antimitotic-antibiotic compound. From Klebsiella pneumoniae.
   4321..4380    +  CDS            str (fragment): STR_KLEPN - Protein inferred from homology: Swiss-Prot protein existence level 3. The aminoglycoside phosphotransferases achieve inactivation of their antibiotic substrates by phosphorylation. From Klebsiella pneumoniae.
   4403..4426    -  rep_origin     CloDF13 ori (fragment): Plasmids containing the CloDF13 (CDF) origin of replication can be propagated in E. coli cells that contain additional plasmids with compatible origins.
   4427..4510    +  CDS            large T antigen (fragment): large T antigen from SV40 (simian virus 40)
   4533..4667    +  polyA_signal   SV40 poly(A) signal: SV40 polyadenylation signal
   4673..4691    -  promoter       T7 promoter: promoter for bacteriophage T7 RNA polymerase
   4729..4745    -  protein_bind   lac operator: The lac repressor binds to the lac operator to inhibit transcription in E. coli. This inhibition can be relieved by adding lactose or isopropyl-β-D-thiogalactopyranoside (IPTG). lac repressor encoded by lacI
   4753..4783    -  promoter       lac promoter: promoter for the E. coli lac operon
   4798..4819    -  protein_bind   CAP binding site: CAP binding activates transcription in the presence of cAMP. E. coli catabolite activator protein
   4832..4924    -  CDS            lacI (fragment): lac repressor; lacI; The lac repressor binds to the lac operator to inhibit transcription in E. coli. This inhibition can be relieved by adding lactose or isopropyl-β-D-thiogalactopyranoside (IPTG).
   5107..5695    -  rep_origin     ori: high-copy-number ColE1/pMB1/pBR322/pUC origin of replication
   5866..6726    -  CDS            AmpR: β-lactamase; bla; confers resistance to ampicillin, carbenicillin, and related antibiotics
   6727..6831    -  promoter       AmpR promoter: bla
   6858..7286    +  rep_origin     f1 ori (sequence partly withheld): f1 bacteriophage origin of replication; arrow indicates direction of (+) strand synthesis
   7317..7471    -  CDS            lacZα (fragment): LacZα fragment of β-galactosidase; lacZ fragment
