[The description below was written by a language model from this plasmid's Addgene catalogue record and pLannotate feature annotations shown in this document.]
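Description:
p3×FLAG-CMV-14-LanCL2 is a mammalian expression plasmid built on the commercial p3XFLAG-CMV-14 backbone, and it produces human LanCL2 (lanthionine synthetase C-like protein 2, also known as GPR69B or TASP) carrying a C-terminal 3×FLAG epitope. In the 7.6 kb sequenced record, the human cytomegalovirus immediate-early enhancer and promoter sit directly upstream of the LANCL2 coding sequence. This is followed by a short remnant of the multiple cloning site, the three tandem FLAG tags, and a human growth hormone polyadenylation signal. The arrangement gives strong constitutive transcription in transfected mammalian cells, and the resulting fusion protein can be detected or immunoprecipitated with anti-FLAG reagents.

A second cassette places an SV40 enhancer/early promoter in front of the neo (aminoglycoside phosphotransferase) gene and ends with an SV40 poly(A) signal, which would allow G418 selection of stably transfected cells. The annotation also finds a ble reading frame and a str fragment downstream of neo, consistent with the Tn5-derived segment from which neo is commonly taken. These are not listed as intended markers in the catalogue entry. For propagation in E. coli the plasmid has a high-copy ColE1/pUC-type origin and an ampicillin resistance gene with its own promoter. An f1 origin is also present for single-stranded DNA production. Small fragments of lac elements, a T7 promoter and other short matches appear to be backbone remnants with no stated function. The record gives the purpose simply as expression of FLAG-tagged LanCL2, and the associated study concerns LanCL2 as a regulator of Akt.
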