Addgene plasmid #73391: p3×FLAG-CMV-14-LanCL2
Purpose: Expresses FLAG tagged LanCL2
Depositing lab: Jie Chen. Depositing organization: University of Illinois at Urbana-Champaign. Publication: Lanthionine synthetase C-like protein 2 (LanCL2) is a novel regulator of Akt. Zeng M, van der Donk WA, Chen J. Mol Biol Cell. 2014 Dec 1;25(24):3954-61. doi: 10.1091/mbc.E14-01-0004. Epub 2014 Oct 1. PubMed 25273559.
Backbone
  Vector backbone: p3XFLAG-CMV-14
  Backbone manufacturer: Sigma-Aldrich
  Vector type: Mammalian Expression
Growth in bacteria
  Bacterial resistance: Ampicillin, 50 μg/mL
  Growth temperature: 37°C
  Growth strain: DH5alpha
  Copy number: Unknown
Gene/Insert
  Gene/Insert name: LanCL2
  Species: H. sapiens (human)
  Entrez Gene: LANCL2 (a.k.a. GPR69B, TASP)
  Tag / fusion protein: 3x FLAG tagged (C terminal on insert)
Terms and licenses: Academic/Nonprofit Terms; Industry Terms: Not Available to Industry
How to cite: p3×FLAG-CMV-14-LanCL2 was a gift from Jie Chen (Addgene plasmid # 73391 ; http://n2t.net/addgene:73391 ; RRID:Addgene_73391)
